LOCUS       Exported 7030 bp ds-DNA circular SYN 13-MAY-2021
DEFINITION  Reporter plasmid with a 12-nucleotide specific ""barcode"" sequence.
            This plasmid is not available as an individual bacterial stab, but
            can be requested as part of the Plasmid-ID Kit (Kit #1000000168 )..
ACCESSION   .
VERSION     .
KEYWORDS    pOPS0497
SOURCE      synthetic DNA construct
  ORGANISM  synthetic DNA construct
REFERENCE   1 (bases 1 to 7030)
  AUTHORS   Mendoza-Suarez MA, Geddes BA, Sanchez-Canizares C, Ramirez-Gonzalez
            RH, Kirchhelle C, Jorrin B, Poole PS
  TITLE     Optimizing Rhizobium-legume symbioses by simultaneous measurement of
            rhizobial competitiveness and N2 fixation in nodules.
  JOURNAL   Proc Natl Acad Sci U S A. 2020 May 5;117(18):9822-9831. doi:
            10.1073/pnas.1921225117. Epub 2020 Apr 21.
  PUBMED    32317381
REFERENCE   2 (bases 1 to 7030)
  AUTHORS   .
  TITLE     Direct Submission
  JOURNAL   Exported May 13, 2021 from SnapGene Server 1.1.58
            http://www.snapgene.com
FEATURES             Location/Qualifiers
     source          1..7030
                     /organism="synthetic DNA construct"
                     /mol_type="other DNA"
     terminator      9..103
                     /label=lambda t0 terminator
                     /note="transcription terminator from phage lambda"
     primer_bind     complement(202..221)
                     /label=pENTR-R
                     /note="pENTR vectors, reverse primer"
     CDS             213..1028
                     /codon_start=1
                     /product="aminoglycoside phosphotransferase"
                     /label=KanR
                     /note="confers resistance to kanamycin in bacteria or G418
                     (Geneticin(R)) in eukaryotes"
                     /translation="MSHIQRETSCSRPRLNSNMDADLYGYKWARDNVGQSGATIYRLYG
                     KPDAPELFLKHGKGSVANDVTDEMVRLNWLTEFMPLPTIKHFIRTPDDAWLLTTAIPGK
                     TAFQVLEEYPDSGENIVDALAVFLRRLHSIPVCNCPFNSDRVFRLAQAQSRMNNGLVDA
                     SDFDDERNGWPVEQVWKEMHKLLPFSPDSVVTHGDFSLDNLIFDEGKLIGCIDVGRVGI
                     ADRYQDLAILWNCLGEFSPSLQKRLFQKYGIDNPDMNKLQFHLMLDEFF"
     oriT            1179..1287
                     /note="incP origin of transfer"
     CDS             complement(1348..2496)
                     /codon_start=1
                     /product="trans-acting replication protein that binds to
                     and activates oriV"
                     /label=trfA
                     /translation="MNRTFDRKAYRQELIDAGFSAEDAETIASRTVMRAPRETFQSVGS
                     IVQQATAKIERDSVQLAPPALPAPSAAVERSRRLEQEAAGLAKSMTIDTRGTMTTKKRK
                     TAGEDLAKQVSEAKQAALLKHTKQQIKEMQLSLFDIAPWPDTMRAMPNDTARSALFTTR
                     NKKIPREALQNKVIFHVNKDVKITYTGVELRADDDELVWQQVLEYAKRTPIGEPITFTF
                     YELCQDLGWSINGRYYTKAEECLSRLQATAMGFTSDRVGHLESVSLLHRFRVLDRGKKT
                     SRCQVLIDEEIVVLFAGDHYTKFIWEKYRKLSPTARRMFDYFSSHREPYPLKLETFRLM
                     CGSDSTRVKKWREQVGEACEELRGSGLVEHAWVNDDLVHCKR"
     rep_origin      2889..3420
                     /label=oriV
                     /note="incP origin of replication"
     terminator      5942..6028
                     /gene="Escherichia coli rrnB"
                     /label=rrnB T1 terminator
                     /note="transcription terminator T1 from the E. coli rrnB
                     gene"
     CDS             6275..6988
                     /codon_start=1
                     /product="GFP variant that folds robustly even when fused
                     to poorly folded proteins (Pedelacq et al., 2006)"
                     /label=superfolder GFP
                     /translation="MRKGEELFTGVVPILVELDGDVNGHKFSVRGEGEGDATNGKLTLK
                     FICTTGKLPVPWPTLVTTLTYGVQCFARYPDHMKQHDFFKSAMPEGYVQERTISFKDDG
                     TYKTRAEVKFEGDTLVNRIELKGIDFKEDGNILGHKLEYNFNSHNVYITADKQKNGIKA
                     NFKIRHNVEDGSVQLADHYQQNTPIGDGPVLLPDNHYLSTQSVLSKDPNEKRDHMVLLE
                     FVTAAGITHGMDELYK"
     primer_bind     complement(7008..7030)
                     /label=M13/pUC Forward
                     /note="In lacZ gene"
ORIGIN
        1 cgctcttgga ctcctgttga tagatccagt aatgacctca gaactccatc tggatttgtt
       61 cagaacgctc ggttgccgcc gggcgttttt tattggtgag aatccaggca attgtgtctc
      121 aaaatctctg atgttacatt gcacaagata aaaatatatc atcatgaaca ataaaactgt
      181 ctgcttacat aaacagtaat acaaggggtg ttatgagcca tattcagcgt gaaacgagct
      241 gtagccgtcc gcgtctgaac agcaacatgg atgcggatct gtatggctat aaatgggcgc
      301 gtgataacgt gggtcagagc ggcgcgacca tttatcgtct gtatggcaaa ccggatgcgc
      361 cggaactgtt tctgaaacat ggcaaaggca gcgtggcgaa cgatgtgacc gatgaaatgg
      421 tgcgtctgaa ctggctgacc gaatttatgc cgctgccgac cattaaacat tttattcgca
      481 ccccggatga tgcgtggctg ctgaccaccg cgattccggg caaaaccgcg tttcaggtgc
      541 tggaagaata tccggatagc ggcgaaaaca ttgtggatgc gctggccgtg tttctgcgtc
      601 gtctgcatag cattccggtg tgcaactgcc cgtttaacag cgatcgtgtg tttcgtctgg
      661 cccaggcgca gagccgtatg aacaacggcc tggtggatgc gagcgatttt gatgatgaac
      721 gtaacggctg gccggtggaa caggtgtgga aagaaatgca taaactgctg ccgtttagcc
      781 cggatagcgt ggtgacccac ggcgatttta gcctggataa cctgattttc gatgaaggca
      841 aactgattgg ctgcattgat gtgggccgtg tgggcattgc ggatcgttat caggatctgg
      901 ccattctgtg gaactgcctg ggcgaattta gcccgagcct gcaaaaacgt ctgtttcaga
      961 aatatggcat tgataatccg gatatgaaca aactgcaatt tcatctgatg ctggatgaat
     1021 ttttctaata attaattgaa ctacttttcc gctgcataac cctgcttcgg ggtcattata
     1081 gcgatttttt cggtatatcc atcctttttc gcacgatata caggattttg ccaaagggtt
     1141 cgtgtagact ttccttggtg tatccaacgg cgtcagccgg gcaggatagg tgaagtaggc
     1201 ccacccgcga gcgggtgttc cttcttcact gtcccttatt cgcacctggc ggtgctcaac
     1261 gggaatcctg ctctgcgagg ctggccgtag gccggccgcg atgcaggtgg ctgctgaacc
     1321 cccagccgga actgacccca caaggcccta gcgtttgcaa tgcaccaggt catcattgac
     1381 ccaggcgtgt tccaccaggc cgctgcctcg caactcttcg caggcttcgc cgacctgctc
     1441 gcgccacttc ttcacgcggg tggaatccga tccgcacatg aggcggaagg tttccagctt
     1501 gagcgggtac ggctcccggt gcgagctgaa atagtcgaac atccgtcggg ccgtcggcga
     1561 cagcttgcgg tacttctccc atatgaattt cgtgtagtgg tcgccagcaa acagcacgac
     1621 gatttcctcg tcgatcagga cctggcaacg ggacgttttc ttgccacggt ccaggacgcg
     1681 gaagcggtgc agcagcgaca ccgattccag gtgcccaacg cggtcggacg tgaagcccat
     1741 cgccgtcgcc tgtaggcgcg acaggcattc ctcggccttc gtgtaatacc ggccattgat
     1801 cgaccagccc aggtcctggc aaagctcgta gaacgtgaag gtgatcggct cgccgatagg
     1861 ggtgcgcttc gcgtactcca acacctgctg ccacaccagt tcgtcatcgt cggcccgcag
     1921 ctcgacgccg gtgtaggtga tcttcacgtc cttgttgacg tggaaaatga ccttgttttg
     1981 cagcgcctcg cgcgggattt tcttgttgcg cgtggtgaac agggcagagc gggccgtgtc
     2041 gtttggcatc gctcgcatcg tgtccggcca cggcgcaata tcgaacaagg aaagctgcat
     2101 ttccttgatc tgctgcttcg tgtgtttcag caacgcggcc tgcttggctt cgctgacctg
     2161 ttttgccagg tcctcgccgg cggtttttcg cttcttggtc gtcatagttc ctcgcgtgtc
     2221 gatggtcatc gacttcgcca aacctgccgc ctcctgttcg agccgacgcg aacgctccac
     2281 ggcggccgat ggcgcgggca gggcaggggg agccagttgc acgctgtcgc gctcgatctt
     2341 ggccgtagct tgctggacta tcgagccgac ggactggaag gtttcgcggg gcgcacgcat
     2401 gacggtgcgg cttgcgatgg tttcggcatc ctcggcggaa aaccccgcgt cgatcagttc
     2461 ttgcctgtat gccttccggt caaacgtccg attcattcac cctccttgcg ggattgcccc
     2521 ggaattaatt ccccggatcg atccgtcgat cttgatcccc tgcgccatca gatccttggc
     2581 ggcaagaaag ccatccagtt tactttgcag ggcttcccaa ccttaccaga gggcgcccca
     2641 gctggcaatt ccggttcgct tgctgtccat aaaaccgccc agtctagcta tcgccatgta
     2701 agcccactgc aagctacctg ctttctcttt gcgcttgcgt tttcccttgt ccagatagcc
     2761 cagtagctga cattcatccg gggtcagcac cgtttctgcg gactggcttt ctacgtggct
     2821 gccatttttg gggtgaggcc gttcgcggcc gaggggcgca gcccctgggg ggatgggagg
     2881 cccgcgttag cgggccggga gggttcgaga agggggggca ccccccttcg gcgtgcgcgg
     2941 tcacgcgcac agggcgcagc cctggttaaa aacaaggttt ataaatattg gtttaaaagc
     3001 aggttaaaag acaggttagc ggtggccgaa aaacgggcgg aaacccttgc aaatgctgga
     3061 ttttctgcct gtggacagcc cctcaaatgt caataggtgc gcccctcatc tgtcagcact
     3121 ctgcccctca agtgtcaagg atcgcgcccc tcatctgtca gtagtcgcgc ccctcaagtg
     3181 tcaataccgc agggcactta tccccaggct tgtccacatc atctgtggga aactcgcgta
     3241 aaatcaggcg ttttcgccga tttgcgaggc tggccagctc cacgtcgccg gccgaaatcg
     3301 agcctgcccc tcatctgtca acgccgcgcc gggtgagtcg gcccctcaag tgtcaacgtc
     3361 cgcccctcat ctgtcagtga gggccaagtt ttccgcgagg tatccacaac gccggcggcc
     3421 ctacatggct ctgctgtagt gagtgggttg cgctccggca gcggtcctga tcccccgcag
     3481 aaaaaaagga tctcaagaag atcctttgat cttttctaca ttactgcatg agcttgtgga
     3541 agtgtgctga gcataaatga ttctcctagc tgttctttgg gtaagtacgc catcaggacg
     3601 ttgtgagtgg cgcgattttt agcggctgaa atcagccctt gagcctgtcg gcaagtcgcg
     3661 tcatgaggtc catgcgctca tgcaggatcg ccacgaccaa cgcgggttcg cccgcacgcg
     3721 gcaggcaaaa aacgtagtgg tgttcgcagc gggccatccg cagcgcggga aagagttcgc
     3781 tcatgtcctt aaacgggcct tcgccggcgg caagcctggc tatgccctgt tccagcttag
     3841 cgatatagcg gcgcacctgc gccgcgcccc actcccggcg cgtgtagcgg atgatgccgc
     3901 gtagatcggc ttcggcctca gccgtgagga tgtaggccgt caagcgcgat ccccgctgag
     3961 ttcttcatca agaatttcgc cgacgctctt ggtggacacc ttgccggcaa gcccatcgtt
     4021 gatgcggttc cccagcatgg ttttcagttc ctgccatgcc tgatcggcat cagcgtcacc
     4081 ggggaacaga cgttcgaggg cgtattgctt aatggtcttg ccctgcaagg cggccagggc
     4141 tttcaggctc tggtgctgct ggtccgtcat gtcgattgtc aggcggctca ttggataacc
     4201 tccataaaat acacgtaacc acattagcac atatgtgggc gtgaggctac agcgcgaggc
     4261 gcattaaggt cgggaaaatg cgctaggcgc atttaaattg cgtattgctg taatgcgcca
     4321 tgccggctag actaggccca aatgggtata cccaatttga ccaaggggga cgcgatgagg
     4381 gcggccaagc actaccgaca acttctatcc atcgacttca acatcgaggc gctggccttc
     4441 gtgcctggac ccgacggcac acgcggccgg cgcatccacg tcctggggcg cgaggtccgc
     4501 gaccggcccg gcctggtcga gtacctttcg ccggcgttcg gctcgcgggt ggcgctggac
     4561 ggctactgca aggccaattt cgatgcagtg ctgcacctgg cgtaccccga tcatcagcaa
     4621 tggggccacg catgaagcgc cgaagctacg ccatgctgcg cgccgctgcc gcgctggccg
     4681 tcctggtcgt tgcctcgccg gcatgggccg agctgcgcgg cgaggtcgtg cgcatcatcg
     4741 acggcgacac catcgacgtg ctggtagaca agcagccggt gcgcgtgcgc ctggtggaca
     4801 ttgacgcgcc ggaaaagcgg caagccttcg gcgaacgtgc gcgccaggcg ctggccggca
     4861 tggtgttccg ccggcacgtc ctggtcgacg agaaggacac cgaccgttac ggccgcacgc
     4921 tgggcaccgt ctgggtcaac atggagctgg ccagccggcc gccgcagccg cgcaacgtca
     4981 acgccgcgat ggttcaccag ggcatggcgt gggcctatcg cttccacggc cgcgcggccg
     5041 accctgaaat gctgcggctc gaacaggagg cgcgaggcaa gcgcgtcggc ctctggtccg
     5101 atccgcacgc cgtcgagccg tggaaatggc gacgcgagag caacaaccgg agggacgaag
     5161 gttgaaggtc gcccgcatct acctgcgcgc cagtacggac gagcagaatc ttgaacgcca
     5221 ggagagcctt gtagcggcca cgcgggccgc cgggtactac gtcgccggca tctaccgcga
     5281 gaaggcgtcc ggcgcacgcg ccgaccggcc cgagctgctg cgcatgatcg cggacctgca
     5341 acctggtgaa gtcgtcgttg cggagaagat cgaccgcatc agccgcttgc cgttggccga
     5401 ggccgagcgc ctggttgcgt cgatccgggc caaaggggcc aagctggccg tgcctggcgt
     5461 ggtggacctg tcggagctgg ccgccgaggc gaacggagtg gcgaaaatcg ttctggaatc
     5521 cgtccaggac atgcttttga agctcgcctt gcagatggcc cgcgacgact acgaggatcg
     5581 gcgcgagcgt caacgtcagg gtgtccagtt ggcgaaggcc gccggccgct acaccggccg
     5641 caaacgtgac gccggcatgc acgaccgcat catcacgctt cgctccggcg gatcgagcat
     5701 tgccaagacg gccaagctgg tcggatgcag cccgagccag gtcaaacgag tgtgggcggc
     5761 ctggaacgcg cagcagcaaa aataaagccg ggcagtgccc ggcttttctc accttttcgc
     5821 gtcccgcagg gccgctgcga gcgccctacc tagatcctcg ctttccccct cggtgtagtc
     5881 cggccagggc acgaagggcg cggatgcgaa cctgttgagc aggtcagatc tagggcggcg
     5941 gatttgtcct actcaggaga gcgttcaccg acaaacaaca gataaaacga aaggcccagt
     6001 ctttcgactg agcctttcgt tttatttgat gcctgccgaa ttcggatccg gagctcgaca
     6061 cgacattgtc gtcacctttg tcgggtccgc gacaagcttt ttgttcctcg atcccgtatg
     6121 ttttcgccta aatatctgaa acagcagcaa attatttttc gttagctcaa tcggcccact
     6181 tggcacgagt cttgaaattt attgcgaggc ggcggagctg ccggccgcat ccgtgcggca
     6241 taaccacggt tgtgaacaaa tgaaggaagg ccaaatgcgt aaaggcgaag agctgttcac
     6301 tggtgtcgtc cctattctgg tggaactgga tggtgatgtc aacggtcata agttttccgt
     6361 gcgtggcgag ggtgaaggtg acgcaactaa tggtaaactg acgctgaagt tcatctgtac
     6421 tactggtaaa ctgccggtac cttggccgac tctggtaacg acgctgactt atggtgttca
     6481 gtgctttgct cgttatccgg accatatgaa gcagcatgac ttcttcaagt ccgccatgcc
     6541 ggaaggctat gtgcaggaac gcacgatttc ctttaaggat gacggcacgt acaaaacgcg
     6601 tgcggaagtg aaatttgaag gcgataccct ggtaaaccgc attgagctga aaggcattga
     6661 ctttaaagaa gatggcaata tcctgggcca taagctggaa tacaatttta acagccacaa
     6721 tgtttacatc accgccgata aacaaaaaaa tggcattaaa gcgaatttta aaattcgcca
     6781 caacgttgag gatggcagcg tgcagctggc tgatcactac cagcaaaaca ctccaatcgg
     6841 tgatggtcct gttctgctgc cagacaatca ctatctgagc acgcaaagcg ttctgtctaa
     6901 agatccgaac gagaaacgcg atcatatggt tctgctggag ttcgtaaccg cagcgggcat
     6961 cacgcatggt atggatgaac tgtacaaatg agcttgtcgt gtagcctcgt tttacaacgt
     7021 cgtgactggg
//
