[The description below was written by a language model from this plasmid's Addgene catalogue record and the feature table of its GenBank file.]
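Description:
pOPS0497 is a 7,030 bp low-copy, broad-host-range bacterial reporter plasmid built on the pOGG026 backbone by Golden Gate assembly of domesticated synthetic modules. It is one member of a Plasmid-ID kit, a set of otherwise identical plasmids that differ only in a unique 12-nucleotide barcode. The backbone carries an IncP-type replication system, with oriV as the vegetative origin and trfA encoding the trans-acting protein that binds and activates it. An IncP oriT allows the plasmid to be mobilised by conjugation from a donor strain that supplies the transfer functions, which fits the recorded propagation host, a hemA-deficient S17-type E. coli strain. Selection is by kanamycin through an aminoglycoside phosphotransferase gene. Lambda t0 and rrnB T1 terminators are annotated flanking the cloning region, where they would insulate the cassette from read-through transcription.

The payload has three modules. The promoter module is PsNifH, a nifH (nitrogenase) promoter that is not annotated in the feature table, although its expected position upstream of the reporter falls in unannotated sequence. The coding module is superfolder GFP, a robustly folding GFP variant. The terminator-position module contains the plasmid-specific barcode next to a universal primer binding site. Placing sfGFP under a nitrogen-fixation gene promoter makes fluorescence a readout of nif gene expression in nodules. The barcode, amplifiable with common primers, lets the strain carrying each plasmid be identified by sequencing. According to the associated publication title, the system is used to measure rhizobial competitiveness for nodule occupancy and N2 fixation simultaneously in Rhizobium–legume symbioses.
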