Addgene plasmid #133138: pOPS0497
Purpose: Reporter plasmid with a 12-nucleotide specific "barcode" sequence. This plasmid is not available as an individual bacterial stab, but can be requested as part of the Plasmid-ID Kit (Kit #1000000168 ).
Depositing lab: Philip Poole. Depositing organization: University of Oxford. Publication: Optimizing Rhizobium-legume symbioses by simultaneous measurement of rhizobial competitiveness and N2 fixation in nodules. Mendoza-Suarez MA, Geddes BA, Sanchez-Canizares C, Ramirez-Gonzalez RH, Kirchhelle C, Jorrin B, Poole PS. Proc Natl Acad Sci U S A. 2020 May 5;117(18):9822-9831. doi: 10.1073/pnas.1921225117. Epub 2020 Apr 21. PubMed 32317381.
Backbone
  Vector backbone: pOGG026 (Addgene ID 113992)
  Vector type: Bacterial Expression
Growth in bacteria
  Bacterial resistance: Kanamycin, 50 μg/mL
  Growth temperature: 37°C
  Growth strain: ST18 (S17 delta pir delta hemA)
  Copy number: Low Copy
Gene/Insert
  Gene/Insert name: PU module (PsNifH from pOGG043), SC module (sfGFP from pOGG037), and T module (GTCGTGTAGCCT and universal primer binding site)
  Species: Synthetic
  Mutation: Domesticated for Golden Gate cloning
  Cloning method: Unknown
Terms and licenses: Academic/Nonprofit Terms; Industry Terms: Not Available to Industry
Depositor comments: The only difference is the sequence: GTCGTGTAGCCT . Please note that this plasmid may require a unique bacterial strain, so make sure to confirm that you can also obtain the appropriate growth strain. Please contact us or contact our distributors if you have any questions. This plasmid is not available as an individual bacterial stab, but can be requested as part of the Plasmid-ID Kit (Kit #1000000168 ).
How to cite: pOPS0497 was a gift from Philip Poole (Addgene plasmid # 133138)
